>Addgene plasmid #124681 | PD-1-miSFIT-6-C, 16-C | addgene full sequence | sequence record 243792 | Addgene NGS Result
TTTCCATAGGCTCCGCCCCCCTGACGAGCATCACAAAAATCGACGCTCAAGTCAGAGGTGGCGAAACCCG
ACAGGACTATAAAGATACCAGGCGTTTCCCCCTGGAAGCTCCCTCGTGCGCTCTCCTGTTCCGACCCTGC
CGCTTACCGGATACCTGTCCGCCTTTCTCCCTTCGGGAAGCGTGGCGCTTTCTCATAGCTCACGCTGTAG
GTATCTCAGTTCGGTGTAGGTCGTTCGCTCCAAGCTGGGCTGTGTGCACGAACCCCCCGTTCAGCCCGAC
CGCTGCGCCTTATCCGGTAACTATCGTCTTGAGTCCAACCCGGTAAGACACGACTTATCGCCACTGGCAG
CAGCCACTGGTAACAGGATTAGCAGAGCGAGGTATGTAGGCGGTGCTACAGAGTTCTTGAAGTGGTGGCC
TAACTACGGCTACACTAGAAGAACAGTATTTGGTATCTGCGCTCTGCTGAAGCCAGTTACCTTCGGAAAA
AGAGTTGGTAGCTCTTGATCCGGCAAACAAACCACCGCTGGTAGCGGTGGTTTTTTTGTTTGCAAGCAGC
AGATTACGCGCAGAAAAAAAGGATCTCAAGAAGATCCTTTGATCTTTTCTACGGGGTCTGACGCTCAGTG
GAACGAAAACTCACGTTAAGGGATTTTGGTCATGAGATTATCAAAAAGGATCTTCACCTAGATCCTTTTA
AATTAAAAATGAAGTTTTAAATCAATCTAAAGTATATATGAGTAAACTTGGTCTGACAGTTACCAATGCT
TAATCAGTGAGGCACCTATCTCAGCGATCTGTCTATTTCGTTCATCCATAGTTGCCTGACTCCCCGTCGT
GTAGATAACTACGATACGGGAGGGCTTACCATCTGGCCCCAGTGCTGCAATGATACCGCGAGACCCACGC
TCACCGGCTCCAGATTTATCAGCAATAAACCAGCCAGCCGGAAGGGCCGAGCGCAGAAGTGGTCCTGCAA
CTTTATCCGCCTCCATCCAGTCTATTAATTGTTGCCGGGAAGCTAGAGTAAGTAGTTCGCCAGTTAATAG
TTTGCGCAACGTTGTTGCCATTGCTACAGGCATCGTGGTGTCACGCTCGTCGTTTGGTATGGCTTCATTC
AGCTCCGGTTCCCAACGATCAAGGCGAGTTACATGATCCCCCATGTTGTGCAAAAAAGCGGTTAGCTCCT
TCGGTCCTCCGATCGTTGTCAGAAGTAAGTTGGCCGCAGTGTTATCACTCATGGTTATGGCAGCACTGCA
TAATTCTCTTACTGTCATGCCATCCGTAAGATGCTTTTCTGTGACTGGTGAGTACTCAACCAAGTCATTC
TGAGAATAGTGTATGCGGCGACCGAGTTGCTCTTGCCCGGCGTCAATACGGGATAATACCGCGCCACATA
GCAGAACTTTAAAAGTGCTCATCATTGGAAAACGTTCTTCGGGGCGAAAACTCTCAAGGATCTTACCGCT
GTTGAGATCCAGTTCGATGTAACCCACTCGTGCACCCAACTGATCTTCAGCATCTTTTACTTTCACCAGC
GTTTCTGGGTGAGCAAAAACAGGAAGGCAAAATGCCGCAAAAAAGGGAATAAGGGCGACACGGAAATGTT
GAATACTCATACTCTTCCTTTTTCAATATTATTGAAGCATTTATCAGGGTTATTGTCTCATGAGCGGATA
CATATTTGAATGTATTTAGAAAAATAAACAAATAGGGGTTCCGCGCACATTTCCCCGAAAAGTGCCACCT
AAATTGTAAGCGTTAATATTTTGTTAAAATTCGCGTTAAATTTTTGTTAAATCAGCTCATTTTTTAACCA
ATAGGCCGAAATCGGCAAAATCCCTTATAAATCAAAAGAATAGACCGAGATAGGGT
[37 nt withheld, positions 1877-1913]
AAAGAACGTGGACTCCAACGTCAAAGG
[49 nt withheld, positions 1941-1989]
T
[91 nt withheld, positions 1991-2081]
G
[124 nt withheld, positions 2083-2206]
CCCATTCGCCATTCAGGCTGCGCAACTGTTGGGAAGGGCGATCGGTGCGGGCCTCTTCGCTATTACGCCA
GCTGGCGAAAGGGGGATGTGCTGCAAGGCGATTAAGTTGGGTAACGCCAGGGTTTTCCCAGTCACGACGT
TGTAAAACGACGGCCAGTGAGCGCGCGTAATACGACTCACTATAGGGCGAATTGGGTACGTCCCTAGGCC
TCCAAAAAAGCCTCCTCACTACTTCTGGAATAGCTCAGAGGCCGAGGCGGCCTCGGCCTCTGCATAAATA
AAAAAAATTAGTCAGCCATGGGGCGGAGAATGGGCGGAACTGGGCGGAGTTAGGGGCGGGATGGGCGGAG
TTAGGGGCGGGATAGCTAGAGCCAGACATGATAAGATACATTGATGAGTTTGGACAAACCACAACTAGAA
TGCAGTGAAAAAAATGCTTTATTTGTGAAATTTGTGATGCTATTGCTTTATTTGTAACCATTATAAGCTG
CAATAAACAAGTTCCTCTCACTCTCTGATATTCATTTCTTTGCAAGTTATAAATACTGAATAATAAGATG
ACATGAACTACTACTGCTAGAGATTTTCCACACTGACTAAAAGGGTCTGAGGGATCTCTAGTTACCAGAG
TCACACAACAGACGGGCACACACTACTTGAAGCACTCAAGGCAAGCTTTATTGAGGCTTAAGCAGTGGGT
TCCCTAGTTAGCCAGAGAGCTCCCAGGCTCAGATCTGGTCTAACCAGAGAGACCCAGTACAAGCAAAAAG
CAGATCTTGTCTTCGTTGGGAGTGAATTAGCCCTTCCAGTCCCCCCTTTTCTTTTAAAAAGTGGCTAAGA
TCTACAGCTGCCTTGTAAGTCATTGGTCTTAAAGGTACCGAGCTCGAATTCCAGGCGGGGAGGCGGCCCA
AAGGGAGATCCGACTCGTCTGAGGGCGAAGGCGAAGACGCGGAAGAGGCCGCAGAGCCGGCAGCAGGCCG
CGGGAAGGAAGGTCCGCTGGATTGAGGGCCGAAGGGACGTAGCAGAAGGACGTCCCGCGCAGAATCCAGG
TGGCAACACAGGCGAGCAGCCATGGAAAGGACGTCAGCTTCCCCGACAACACCACGGAATTGTCAGTGCC
CAACAGCCGAGCCCCTGTCCAGCAGCGGGCAAGGCAGGCGGCGATGAGTTCCGCCGTGGCAATAGGGAGG
GGGAAAGCGAAAGTCCCGGAAAGGAGCTGACAGGTGGTGGCAATGCCCCAACCAGTGGGGGTTGCGTCAG
CAAACACAGTGCACACCACGCCACGTTGCCTGACAACGGGCCACAACTCCTCATAAAGAGACAGCAACCA
GGATTTATACAAGGAGGAGAAAATGAAAGCCATACGGGAAGCAATAGCATGATACAAAGGCATTAAAGCA
GCGTATCCACATAGCGTAAAAGGAGCAACATAGTTAAGAATACCAGTCAATCTTTCACAAATTTTGTAAT
CCAGAGGTTGATTGTCGACTCTAGACTCGACTCTAGAGGATCCCCCTGTTCCACCTCTTGAAGGCTATGT
AGGCCACAAGGCCCACAACCACAGCAGCCAGGATGGAGCAATAGACAGGGATGAGGTTGTCGGTGGTGCC
TCGGGTCACCACGGGCTGGGAGCTGCCCATCACTGTGGTCACCACACCTGCCACCGTGCTGGCTATGAGG
TCTTGTTCTGGAGGTGCCTCAGGCTCCTGGGTGCTGGGGGCTGTGCTGTCCGAGCCCTCTGGGGGTGTGG
ACCGTGTAATCCAACGGCCAGGGATCTCCTCGCACTCGGCGTCGGCCCAGCGTGTGCACTCGCGGAGCTG
GCGCTCGGTGTCCTCGCACACGGTGCAGGGCAGGCACGGGTCCACGTGGTTGGCCTCGTCGGAATACGTG
CCGTCGGGGCACTCCTCGCACACGGTGTTCTGCTTGTCCTGGCAGGAGAACACGAGGCCCGAGCCCGCCT
CGCACACGCGGCACGCCTCGCAGCGCCCAGTCGTCTCATCCTGGTAGTAGCCGTAGGCGCAGCGGCACAC
GGCGTCGTCGGCCTCCACGCACGGCGCCGACATGCTCTGGAGCCCCACGCACTCGGTGCACGGCTTGCAC
GGCTCGGTCGCGCTCACCACGTCGGAGAACGTCACGCTGTCCAGGCAGGGCTCACACACGGTCTGGTTGG
CTCCACAAGGCTGGGCCACACCCTCGCCCAGGTTGCAGGCTTTGCAGCACTCACCGCTGTGTGTGTACAG
GCCTGTGGGGCATGCCTCCTTGGCACCTCCAAGGGACACCCCCAGAAGCAGCAACAGCAGCAGGCGCGGC
CCGTCCATGGCGCGGCCGGTGGCACCTGCCCCCATCGCCCGCCTCCCGCGGCAGCGCTCGACTTCCAGCT
CGGTCCGCTTTGCGGACTGATGGGGCTGCGCTGCGCTGCGCTCCAGCGCCCCCCCTGCCCGCCGGAGCTG
GCCGCGGCCCGAATTCCTGCAGCCCGGGGGATCCCCCTGGGGAGAGAGGTCGGTGATTCGGTCAACGAGG
GAGCCGACTGCCGACGTGCGCTCCGGAGGCTTGCAGAATGCGGAACACCGCGCGGGCAGGAACAGGGCCC
ACACTACCGCCCCACACCCCGCCTCCCGCACCGCCCCTTCCCGGCCGCTGCTCTCGGCGCGCCCTGCTGA
GCAGCCGCTATTGGCCACAGCCCATCGCGGTCGGCGCGCTGCCATTGCTCCCTGGCGCTGTCCGTCTGCG
AGGGTACTAGTGAGACGTGCGGCTTCCGTTTGTCACGTCCGGCACGCCGCGAACCGCAAGGAACCTTCCC
GACTTAGGGGCGGAGCAGGAAGCGTCGCCGGGGGGCCCACAAGGGTAGCGGCGAAGATCCGGGTGACGCT
GCGAACGGACGTGAAGAATGTGCGAGACCCAGGGTCGGCGCCGCTGCGTTTCCCGGAACCACGCCCAGAG
CAGCCGCGTCCCTGCGCAAACCCAGGGCTGCCTTGGAAAAGGCGCAACCCCAACCCCGTGGAATTCGATA
TCAAGCTTCTCGAGGGTAGGCGTGTACGGTGGGAGGCCTATATAAGCAGAGCTCGTTTAGTGAACCGTCA
GATCGCCTGGAGACGCCATCCACGCTGTTTTGACCTCCATAGAAGACACCGGAGCTCCTGCAGGTGCCGC
CATGCAGATCCCACAGGCGCCCTGGCCAGTCGTCTGGGCGGTGCTACAACTGGGCTGGCGGCCAGGATGG
TTCTTAGACTCCCCAGACAGGCCCTGGAACCCCCCCACCTTCTCCCCAGCCCTGCTCGTGGTGACCGAAG
GGGACAACGCCACCTTCACCTGCAGCTTCTCCAACACATCGGAGAGCTTCGTGCTAAACTGGTACCGCAT
GAGCCCCAGCAACCAGACGGACAAGCTGGCCGCCTTCCCCGAGGACCGCAGCCAGCCCGGCCAGGACTGC
CGCTTCCGTGTCACACAACTGCCCAACGGGCGTGACTTCCACATGAGCGTGGTCAGGGCCCGGCGCAATG
ACAGCGGCACCTACCTCTGTGGGGCCATCTCCCTGGCCCCCAAGGCGCAGATCAAAGAGAGCCTGCGGGC
AGAGCTCAGGGTGACAGAGAGAAGGGCAGAAGTGCCCACAGCCCACCCCAGCCCCTCACCCAGGCCAGCC
GGCCAGTTCCAAACCCTGGTGGTTGGTGTCGTGGGCGGCCTGCTGGGCAGCCTGGTGCTGCTAGTCTGGG
TCCTGGCCGTCATCTGCTCCCGGGCCGCACGAGGGACAATAGGAGCCAGGCGCACCGGCCAGCCCCTGAA
GGAGGACCCCTCAGCCGTGCCTGTGTTCTCTGTGGACTATGGGGAGCTGGATTTCCAGTGGCGAGAGAAG
ACCCCGGAGCCCCCCGTGCCCTGTGTCCCTGAGCAGACGGAGTATGCCACCATTGTCTTTCCTAGCGGAA
TGGGCACCTCATCCCCCGCCCGCAGGGGCTCAGCCGACGGCCCTCGGAGTGCCCAGCCACTGAGGCCTGA
GGATGGACACTGCTCTTGGCCCCTCTGAGGGGTAGCACGTGAGTGCTAGCCTACCCGCACTGTAACCACT
TTGACCGGTACTAGCTTAGTCATGCACCGGGCTGCAGGAATTCGATGACAGGCGCAGCTTCCGAGGGATT
TGAGATCCAGACATGATAAGATACATTGATGAGTTTGGACAAACCAAAACTAGAATGCAGTGAAAAAAAT
GCCTTATTTGTGAAATTTGTGATGCTATTGCCTTATTTGTAACCATTATAAGCTGCAATAAACAAGTTAA
CAACAACAATTGCATTCATTTTATGTTTCAGGTTCAGGGGGAGGTGTGGGAGGTTTTTTAAAGCAAGTAA
AACCTCTACAAATGTGGTATGGCTGATTATGATCAGATCTCTCGAGGCTAGTCTCGTGATCGATAAAATT
TTGAATTTTTGTAATTTGTTTTTGTAATTCTTTAGTTTGTATGTCTGTTGCTATTATGTCTACTATTCTT
TCCCCTGCACTGTACCCCCCAATCCCCCCTTTTCTTTTAAAAGTTAACCGATACCGTCGAGATCCGTTCA
CTAATCGAATGGATCTGTCTCTGTCTCTCTCTCCACCTTCTTCTTCTATTCCTTCGGGCCTGTCGGGTCC
CCTCGGGGTTGGGAGGTGGGTCTGAAACGATAATGGTGAATATCCCTGCCTAACTCTATTCACTATAGAA
AGTACAGCAAAAACTATTCTTAAACCTACCAAGCCTCCTACTATCATTATGAATAATTTTATATACCACA
GCCAATTTGTTATGTTAAACCAATTCCACAAACTTGCCCATTTATCTAATTCCAATAATTCTTGTTCATT
CTTTTCTTGCTGGTTTTGCGATTCTTCAATTAAGGAGTGTATTAAGCTTGTGTAATTGTTAATTTCTCTG
TCCCACTCCATCCAGGTCGTGTGATTCCAAATCTGTTCCAGAGATTTATTACTCCAACTAGCATTCCAAG
GCACAGCAGTGGTGCAAATGAGTTTTCCAGAGCAACCCCAAATCCCCAGGAGCTGTTGATCCTTTAGGTA
TCTTTCCACAGCCAGGATTCTTGCCTGGAGCTGCTTGATGCCCCAGACTGTGAGTTGCAACAGATGCTGT
TGCGCCTCAATAGCCCTCAGCAAATTGTTCTGCTGCTGCACTATACCAGACAATAATTGTCTGGCCTGTA
CCGTCAGCGTCATTGACGCTGCGCCCATAGTGCTTCCTGCTGCTCCCAAGAACCCAAGGAACAAAGCTCC
TATTCCCACTGCTCTTTTTTCTCTCTGCACCACTCTTCTCTTTGCCTTGGTGGGTGCTACTCCTAATGGT
TCAATTTTTACTACTTTATATTTATATAATTCACTTCTCCAATTGTCCCTCATATCTCCTCCTCCAGGTC
TGAAGATCAGCGGCCGCTTGCTGTGCGGTGGTCTTACTTTTGTTTTGCTCTTCCTCTATCTTGTCTAAAG
CTTCCTTGGTGTCTTTTATCTCTATCCTTTGATGCACACAATAGAGGGTTGCTACTGTATTATATAATGA
TCTAAGTTCTTCTGATCCTGTCTGAAGGGATGGTTGTAGCTGTCCCAGTATTTGTCTACAGCCTTCTGAT
GTTTCTAACAGGCCAGGATTAACTGCGAATCGTTCTAGCTCCCTGCTTGCCCATACTATATGTTTTAATT
TATATTTTTTCTTTCCCCCTGGCCTTAACCGAATTTTTTCCCATCGCGATCTAATTCTCCCCCGCTTAAT
ACTGACGCTCTCGCACCCATCTCTCTCCTTCTAGCCTCCGCTAGTCAAAATTTTTGGCGTACTCACCAGT
CGCCGCCCCTCGCCTCTTGCCGTGCGCGCTTCAGCAAGCCGAGTCCTGCGTCGAGAGAGCTCCTCTGGTT
TCCCTTTCGCTTTCAAGTCCCTGTTCGGGCGCCACTGCTAGAGATTTTCCACACTGACTAAAAGGGTCTG
AGGGATCTCTAGTTACCAGAGTCACACAACAGACGGGCACACACTACTTGAAGCACTCAAGGCAAGCTTT
ATTGAGGCTTAAGCAGTGGGTTCCCTAGTTAGCCAGAGAGCTCCCAGGCTCAGATCTGGTCTAACCAGAG
AGACCCCGGTTCACTAAACGAGCTCTGCTTATATAGACCTCCCACCGTACACGCCTACCGCCCATTTGCG
TCAATGGGGCGGAGTTGTTACGACATTTTGGAAAGTCCCGTTGATTTTGGTGCCAAAACAAACTCCCATT
GACGTCAATGGGGTGGAGACTTGGAAATCCCCGTGAGTCAAACCGCTATCCACGCCCATTGATGTACTGC
CAAAACCGCATCACCATGGTAATAGCGATGACTAATACGTAGATGTACTGCCAAGTAGGAAAGTCCCATA
AGGTCATGTACTGGGCATAATGCCAGGCGGGCCATTTACCGTCATTGACGTCAATAGGGGGCGTACTTGG
CATATGATACACTTGATGTACTGCCAAGTGGGCAGTTTACCGTAAATACTCCACCCATTGACGTCAATGG
AAAGTCCCTATTGGCGTTACTATGGGAACATACGTCATTATTGACGTCAATGGGCGGGGGTCGTTGGGCG
GTCAGCCAGGCGGGCCATTTACCGTAAGTTATGTAACGCGGAACTCCATATATGGGCTATGAACTAATGA
CCCCGTAATTGATTACTATTAATAACTAGTCAATAATCAATGTCAACATGGCGGTAATGTTGGACATGAG
CCAATATAAATGTACATATTATGATATGGATACAACGTATGCAATGGCCAAGCTTGCAGCTCCAGCTTTT
GTTCCCTTTAGTGAGGGTTAATTGCGCGCTTGGCGTAATCATGGTCATAGCTGTTTCCTGTGTGAAATTG
TTATCCGCTCACAATTCCACACAACATACGAGCCGGAAGCATAAAGTGTAAAGCCTGGGGTGCCTAATGA
GTGAGCTAACTCACATTAATTGCGTTGCGCTCACTGCCCGCTTTCCAGTCGGGAAACCTGTCGTGCCAGC
TGCATTAATGAATCGGCCAACGCGCGGGGAGAGGCGGTTTGCGTATTGGGCGCTCTTCCGCTTCCTCGCT
CACTGACTCGCTGCGCTCGGTCGTTCGGCTGCGGCGAGCGGTATCAGCTCACTCAAAGGCGGTAATACGG
TTATCCACAGAATCAGGGGATAACGCAGGAAAGAACATGTGAGCAAAAGGCCAGCAAAAGGCCAGGAACC
GTAAAAAGGCCGCGTTGCTGGCGTT
Features (pLannotate 1.2.2; 35 found; start..end, strand, type, name):
      1..589     -  rep_origin     ori: high-copy-number ColE1/pMB1/pBR322/pUC origin of replication
    760..1620    -  CDS            AmpR: β-lactamase; bla; confers resistance to ampicillin, carbenicillin, and related antibiotics
   1621..1725    -  promoter       AmpR promoter: bla
   1778..2206    -  rep_origin     f1 ori (sequence partly withheld): f1 bacteriophage origin of replication; arrow indicates direction of (+) strand synthesis
   2211..2366    -  CDS            lacZα (fragment): LacZα fragment of β-galactosidase; lacZ fragment
   2374..2392    +  promoter       T7 promoter: promoter for bacteriophage T7 RNA polymerase
   2413..2548    -  rep_origin     SV40 ori: SV40 origin of replication
   2588..2709    -  polyA_signal   SV40 poly(A) signal: SV40 polyadenylation signal
   2781..3014    -  LTR            3' LTR (ΔU3): self-inactivating 3' long terminal repeat (LTR) from HIV-1
   3016..3084    -  CDS            nef (fragment): NEF_HV1Z2 - Experimental evidence at protein level: Swiss-Prot protein existence level 1. Extracellular Nef protein targets CD4(+) T-lymphocytes for apoptosis by interacting with CXCR4 surface receptors. From Human immunodeficiency virus type 1 group M subtype D (isolate Z2/CDC-Z34) (HIV-1).
   3101..3689    -  misc_feature   WPRE: woodchuck hepatitis virus posttranscriptional regulatory element
   3703..3721    -  misc_feature   MCS (fragment): pUC18/19 multiple cloning site
   3724..4551    -  CDS            NGFR (fragment): TNR16_HUMAN - Also known as TNFRSF16. Experimental evidence at protein level: Swiss-Prot protein existence level 1. Low affinity receptor which can bind to NGF, BDNF, NTF3, and NTF4. Forms a heterodimeric receptor with SORCS2 that binds the precursor forms of NGF, BDNF and NTF3 with high affinity, and has much lower affinity for mature NGF and BDNF (PubMed:24908487). Plays an important role in differentiation and survival of specific neuronal populations during development (By similarity). Can mediate cell survival as well as cell death of neural cells. Plays a role in the inactivation of RHOA
   4666..4690    -  misc_feature   MCS (fragment): pBluescript multiple cloning site
   4693..5203    -  promoter       hPGK promoter: human phosphoglycerate kinase 1 promoter
   5206..5229    +  misc_feature   MCS (fragment): pBluescript multiple cloning site
   5231..5269    +  promoter       minimal CMV promoter: human cytomegalovirus (CMV) immediate early promoter
   5358..6221    +  CDS            PDCD1: PDCD1_HUMAN - Also known as PD1 From Homo sapiens (Human).
   6293..6312    +  misc_feature   MCS (fragment): pBluescript multiple cloning site
   6340..6474    -  polyA_signal   SV40 poly(A) signal: SV40 polyadenylation signal
   6497..6581    -  CDS            large T antigen (fragment): large T antigen from SV40 (simian virus 40)
   6611..6728    -  misc_feature   cPPT/CTS: central polypurine tract and central termination sequence of HIV-1
   6747..6847    -  CDS            Rev (fragment): human immunodeficiency virus 1 (HIV-1) Rev protein; rev; enhances nuclear export of unspliced and incompletely spliced viral mRNAs
   7224..7457    -  misc_feature   RRE: The Rev response element (RRE) of HIV-1 allows for Rev-dependent mRNA export from the nucleus to the cytoplasm.
   7603..7966    -  CDS            HIV-1 gag (fragment): gag protein from human immunodeficiency virus 1; gag
   7950..8075    -  misc_feature   HIV-1 Ψ: packaging signal of human immunodeficiency virus type 1
   8122..8302    -  LTR            5' LTR (truncated): truncated 5' long terminal repeat (LTR) from HIV-1
   8317..8520    -  promoter       CMV promoter: human cytomegalovirus (CMV) immediate early promoter
   8521..8900    -  enhancer       CMV enhancer: human cytomegalovirus immediate early enhancer
   9001..9019    -  promoter       T3 promoter: promoter for bacteriophage T3 RNA polymerase
   9064..9080    -  protein_bind   lac operator: The lac repressor binds to the lac operator to inhibit transcription in E. coli. This inhibition can be relieved by adding lactose or isopropyl-β-D-thiogalactopyranoside (IPTG). lac repressor encoded by lacI
   9088..9118    -  promoter       lac promoter: promoter for the E. coli lac operon
   9133..9154    -  protein_bind   CAP binding site: CAP binding activates transcription in the presence of cAMP. E. coli catabolite activator protein
   9167..9259    -  CDS            lacI (fragment): lac repressor; lacI; The lac repressor binds to the lac operator to inhibit transcription in E. coli. This inhibition can be relieved by adding lactose or isopropyl-β-D-thiogalactopyranoside (IPTG).
   9261..9394    -  rep_origin     RSF ori (fragment): Plasmids containing the RSF 1030 origin of replication can be propagated in E. coli cells that contain additional plasmids with compatible origins.
