[The description below was written by a language model from this plasmid's Addgene catalogue record and pLannotate feature annotations shown in this document.]
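Description:
PD-1-miSFIT-6-C, 16-C is a third-generation, self-inactivating HIV-1 lentiviral transfer plasmid built on the pCCL.sin.cPPT bidirectional miR-17 sensor backbone, catalogued as a mammalian expression vector. It is propagated in E. coli through a high-copy ColE1/pUC origin with ampicillin resistance (β-lactamase), and it also carries an f1 origin and residual lac/T7/T3 cloning-vector elements. The viral portion consists of a CMV enhancer/promoter fused to a truncated 5′ LTR, which allows Tat-independent genomic RNA production. This is followed by the Ψ packaging signal with a gag fragment, the RRE, cPPT/CTS, WPRE and a ΔU3 3′ LTR with a downstream SV40 poly(A) signal and SV40 origin.

The payload is a bidirectional expression cassette. The human PGK promoter drives a truncated NGFR (dNGFR) surface marker in the sense orientation of the viral genome, followed by WPRE. A minimal CMV promoter placed back to back with PGK drives human PD-1 (PDCD1) in the opposite direction, terminated by an internal SV40 poly(A) signal. According to the depositor, the PD-1 transcript is placed under control of a miR-17 microRNA response element, while NGFR serves as an internal control that is not subject to that regulation. The response element itself is not annotated in the feature table; it presumably lies in the short unannotated stretch between the PD-1 coding sequence and its poly(A) signal. The name suggests a variant site carrying C substitutions at positions 6 and 16, although the record does not spell this out. The stated purpose is tuning PD-1 expression levels in mammalian cells, with endogenous miR-17 repression setting PD-1 output, which can be normalised to NGFR.
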