Addgene plasmid #124681: PD-1-miSFIT-6-C, 16-C
Purpose: Tuning expression of PD-1
Depositing lab: Tudor Fulga. Depositing organization: University of Oxford. Publication: Precise tuning of gene expression levels in mammalian cells. Michaels YS, Barnkob MB, Barbosa H, Baeumler TA, Thompson MK, Andre V, Colin-York H, Fritzsche M, Gileadi U, Sheppard HM, Knapp DJHF, Milne TA, Cerundolo V, Fulga TA. Nat Commun. 2019 Feb 18;10(1):818. doi: 10.1038/s41467-019-08777-y. PubMed 30778069.
Backbone
  Vector backbone: AB.pCCL.sin.cPPT.GFP.miR-17-3p.sensor.PGK.dNGFR.WPRE
  Backbone manufacturer: Addgene: 85866
  Vector type: Mammalian Expression
Growth in bacteria
  Bacterial resistance: Ampicillin, 100 μg/mL
  Growth temperature: 37°C
  Growth strain: NEB Stable
  Copy number: Unknown
Gene/Insert
  Gene/Insert name: PD-1
  Species: H. sapiens (human)
  Entrez Gene: PDCD1 (a.k.a. AIMTBS, CD279, PD-1, PD1, SLEB2, hPD-1, hPD-l, hSLE1)
  Promoter: minimal CMV
  Cloning method: Restriction Enzyme; 5′ cloning site Unknown (unknown if destroyed)
Terms and licenses: Academic/Nonprofit Terms; Industry Terms: Not Available to Industry
Depositor comments: Bi-directional expression vector driving PD-1 under control of a miR-17 MRE with NGFR as an internal control
How to cite: PD-1-miSFIT-6-C, 16-C was a gift from Tudor Fulga (Addgene plasmid # 124681 ; http://n2t.net/addgene:124681 ; RRID:Addgene_124681)
