>Addgene plasmid #124681 | PD-1-miSFIT-6-C, 16-C | depositor partial sequence | sequence record 238168 | miSFIT site
AACCAGACGGACAAGCTGGCCGCCTTCCCCGAGGACCGCAGCCAGCCCGGCCAGGACTGCCGCTTCCGTG
TCACACAACTGCCCAACGGGCGTGACTTCCACATGAGCGTGGTCAGGGCCCGGCGCAATGACAGCGGCAC
CTACCTCTGTGGGGCCATCTCCCTGGCCCCCAAGGCGCAGATCAAAGAGAGCCTGCGGGCAGAGCTCAGG
GTGACAGAGAGAAGGGCAGAAGTGCCCACAGCCCACCCCAGCCCCTCACCCAGGCCAGCCGGCCAGTTCC
AAACCCTGGTGGTTGGTGTCGTGGGCGGCCTGCTGGGCAGCCTGGTGCTGCTAGTCTGGGTCCTGGCCGT
CATCTGCTCCCGGGCCGCACGAGGGACAATAGGAGCCAGGCGCACCGGCCAGCCCCTGAAGGAGGACCCC
TCAGCCGTGCCTGTGTTCTCTGTGGACTATGGGGAGCTGGATTTCCAGTGGCGAGAGAAGACCCCGGAGC
CCCCCGTGCCCTGTGTCCCTGAGCAGACGGAGTATGCCACCATTGTCTTTCCTAGCGGAATGGGCACCTC
ATCCCCCGCCCGCAGGGGCTCAGCCGACGGCCCTCGGAGTGCCCAGCCACTGAGGCCTGAGGATGGACAC
TGCTCTTGGCCCCTCTGAGGGGTAGCACGTGAGTGCTAGCCTACCCGCACTGTAACCACTTTGACCGGTA
CTAGCTTAGTCATGCACCGGGC
